Addgene plasmid #197138: pLV-CS-196
Purpose: CloneSelect C-to-T mCherry (M9A) ATG control reporter encoding BC-C1 barcode
Depositing lab: Nozomu Yachie. Depositing organization: University of British Columbia. Publication: A multi-kingdom genetic barcoding system for precise clone isolation. Ishiguro S, Ishida K, Sakata RC, Ichiraku M, Takimoto R, Yogo R, Kijima Y, Mori H, Tanaka M, King S, Tarumoto S, Tsujimura T, Bashth O, Masuyama N, Adel A, Toyoshima H, Seki M, Oh JH, Archambault AS, Nishida K, Kondo A, Kuhara S, Aburatani H, Klein Geltink RI, Yamamoto T, Shakiba N, Takashima Y, Yachie N. Nat Biotechnol. 2025 May 21. doi: 10.1038/s41587-025-02649-1. PubMed 40399693.
Backbone
  Vector backbone: pLVSIN-CMV_Pur
  Backbone manufacturer: Takara
  Vector type: Mammalian Expression, Lentiviral
  Selectable markers: Puromycin
Growth in bacteria
  Bacterial resistance: Ampicillin, 100 μg/mL
  Growth temperature: 30°C
  Growth strain: NEB Stable
  Copy number: High Copy
Gene/Insert
  Gene/Insert name: mCherry
  Species: Synthetic
  Promoter: CMV
  Cloning method: Gibson Cloning
Terms and licenses: Academic/Nonprofit Terms; Industry Terms: Not Available to Industry
Depositor comments: https://benchling.com/s/seq-lC8LrOTga9vdLWSLdIRP?m=slm-qRXmRwlcQ1mdslcHeWoj Please visit https://www.biorxiv.org/content/10.1101/2023.01.18.524633v1 for bioRxiv preprint. This plasmid is relatively unstable due to repetitive sequences and other genetic element cloned from retrovirus. Please be sure to use NEB stable cells and incubate at 30C.
How to cite: pLV-CS-196 was a gift from Nozomu Yachie (Addgene plasmid # 197138 ; http://n2t.net/addgene:197138 ; RRID:Addgene_197138)
