[The description below was written by a language model from this plasmid's Addgene catalogue record and pLannotate feature annotations shown in this document.]
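Description:
pLV-CS-196 is a self-inactivating HIV-1-based lentiviral reporter plasmid built on Takara's pLVSIN-CMV_Pur backbone for expression in mammalian cells. It is propagated in E. coli through a high-copy ColE1/pUC-type origin and an ampicillin resistance gene (β-lactamase). The depositor notes that it is relatively unstable because of repetitive and retrovirus-derived sequences, so a recombination-deficient host strain is recommended. The viral portion carries a truncated 5' LTR, the Ψ packaging signal with an adjoining gag fragment, the Rev response element, the cPPT/CTS, a WPRE and a ΔU3 3' LTR. These elements allow the transcript to be packaged into particles when helper functions are supplied in trans. After integration, the deleted U3 region leaves the provirus transcriptionally dependent on its internal promoters.

The payload is an mCherry coding sequence driven by the CMV enhancer and immediate-early promoter, followed by a mouse PGK promoter driving puromycin N-acetyltransferase for selection of transduced cells. According to the record, this is a reporter from the CloneSelect C-to-T system, a genetic barcoding approach for isolating specific clones from a population. It is described as the "ATG control" version, with an M9A substitution in mCherry and the BC-C1 barcode. The name suggests a control with an intact start codon, as opposed to reporters that would need a barcode-targeted C-to-T base edit to become fluorescent, but the record does not spell out this design. The barcode is not annotated in the feature table, which shows an unannotated gap between the CMV promoter and the mCherry fragment. The annotated sequence is labelled a partial NGS result, although it spans the full set of expected vector elements.
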