Features (pLannotate 1.2.2; 23 found; start..end, strand, type, name):
    377..634     +  LTR            5' LTR (truncated): truncated 5' long terminal repeat (LTR) from HIV-1
    681..806     +  misc_feature   HIV-1 Ψ: packaging signal of human immunodeficiency virus type 1
    790..1128    +  CDS            HIV-1 gag (fragment): gag protein from human immunodeficiency virus 1; gag
   1303..1536    +  misc_feature   RRE: The Rev response element (RRE) of HIV-1 allows for Rev-dependent mRNA export from the nucleus to the cytoplasm.
   1913..2013    +  CDS            Rev (fragment): human immunodeficiency virus 1 (HIV-1) Rev protein; rev; enhances nuclear export of unspliced and incompletely spliced viral mRNAs
   2028..2143    +  misc_feature   cPPT/CTS: central polypurine tract and central termination sequence of HIV-1 (lacking the first T)
   2201..2504    +  enhancer       CMV enhancer: human cytomegalovirus immediate early enhancer
   2505..2708    +  promoter       CMV promoter: human cytomegalovirus (CMV) immediate early promoter
   2830..3535    +  CDS            mCherry (fragment): monomeric derivative of DsRed fluorescent protein (Shaner et al., 2004) mammalian codon-optimized
   3552..4051    +  promoter       PGK promoter: mouse phosphoglycerate kinase 1 promoter
   4071..4668    +  CDS            PuroR (fragment): puromycin N-acetyltransferase; pac from Streptomyces alboniger; confers resistance to puromycin
   4684..5272    +  misc_feature   WPRE: woodchuck hepatitis virus posttranscriptional regulatory element
   5289..5477    +  CDS            nef (fragment): NEF_HV1Z2 - Experimental evidence at protein level: Swiss-Prot protein existence level 1. Extracellular Nef protein targets CD4(+) T-lymphocytes for apoptosis by interacting with CXCR4 surface receptors. From Human immunodeficiency virus type 1 group M subtype D (isolate Z2/CDC-Z34) (HIV-1).
   5479..5712    +  LTR            3' LTR (ΔU3): self-inactivating 3' long terminal repeat (LTR) from HIV-1
   5865..5881    -  protein_bind   lac operator: The lac repressor binds to the lac operator to inhibit transcription in E. coli. This inhibition can be relieved by adding lactose or isopropyl-β-D-thiogalactopyranoside (IPTG). lac repressor encoded by lacI
   5889..5919    -  promoter       lac promoter: promoter for the E. coli lac operon
   5934..5955    -  protein_bind   CAP binding site: CAP binding activates transcription in the presence of cAMP. E. coli catabolite activator protein
   5968..6060    -  CDS            lacI (fragment): lac repressor; lacI; The lac repressor binds to the lac operator to inhibit transcription in E. coli. This inhibition can be relieved by adding lactose or isopropyl-β-D-thiogalactopyranoside (IPTG).
   6243..6831    -  rep_origin     ori: high-copy-number ColE1/pMB1/pBR322/pUC origin of replication
   7002..7862    -  CDS            AmpR: β-lactamase; bla; confers resistance to ampicillin, carbenicillin, and related antibiotics
   7863..7967    -  promoter       AmpR promoter: bla
   8015..8149    +  polyA_signal   SV40 poly(A) signal: SV40 polyadenylation signal
   8316..329     +  CDS            nef (fragment) (across the origin): NEF_HV1BR - Experimental evidence at protein level: Swiss-Prot protein existence level 1. Extracellular Nef protein targets CD4(+) T-lymphocytes for apoptosis by interacting with CXCR4 surface receptors (PubMed:14990729). From Human immunodeficiency virus type 1 group M subtype B (isolate BRU/LAI) (HIV-1).
>Addgene plasmid #197138 | pLV-CS-196 | addgene full sequence | sequence record 392601 | Addgene Partial NGS Result
TGGAAGGGCTAATTCACTCCCAAAGAAGACAAGATATCCTTGATCTGTGGATCTACCACACACAAGGCTA
CTTCCCTGATTAGCAGAACTACACACCAGGGCCAGGGGTCAGATATCCACTGACCTTTGGATGGTGCTAC
AAGCTAGTACCAGTTGAGCCAGATAAGGTAGAAGAGGCCAATAAAGGAGAGAACACCAGCTTGTTACACC
CTGTGAGCCTGCATGGGATGGATGACCCGGAGAGAGAAGTGTTAGAGTGGAGGTTTGACAGCCGCCTAGC
ATTTCATCACGTGGCCCGAGAGCTGCATCCGGAGTACTTCAAGAACTGCTGATATCGAGCTTGCTACAAG
GGACTTTCCGCTGGGGACTTTCCAGGGAGGCGTGGCCTGGGCGGGACTGGGGAGTGGCGAGCCCTCAGAT
CCTGCATATAAGCAGCTGCTTTTTGCCTGTACTGGGTCTCTCTGGTTAGACCAGATCTGAGCCTGGGAGC
TCTCTGGCTAACTAGGGAACCCACTGCTTAAGCCTCAATAAAGCTTGCCTTGAGTGCTTCAAGTAGTGTG
TGCCCGTCTGTTGTGTGACTCTGGTAACTAGAGATCCCTCAGACCCTTTTAGTCAGTGTGGAAAATCTCT
AGCAGTGGCGCCCGAACAGGGACTTGAAAGCGAAAGGGAAACCAGAGGAGCTCTCTCGACGCAGGACTCG
GCTTGCTGAAGCGCGCACGGCAAGAGGCGAGGGGCGGCGACTGGTGAGTACGCCAAAAATTTTGACTAGC
GGAGGCTAGAAGGAGAGAGATGGGTGCGAGAGCGTCAGTATTAAGCGGGGGAGAATTAGATCGCGATGGG
AAAAAATTCGGTTAAGGCCAGGGGGAAAGAAAAAATATAAATTAAAACATATAGTATGGGCAAGCAGGGA
GCTAGAACGATTCGCAGTTAATCCTGGCCTGTTAGAAACATCAGAAGGCTGTAGACAAATACTGGGACAG
CTACAACCATCCCTTCAGACAGGATCAGAAGAACTTAGATCATTATATAATACAGTAGCAACCCTCTATT
GTGTGCATCAAAGGATAGAGATAAAAGACACCAAGGAAGCTTTAGACAAGATAGAGGAAGAGCAAAACAA
AAGTAAGACCACCGCACAGCAAGCGGCCGGCCGCTGATCTTCAGACCTGGAGGAGGAGATATGAGGGACA
ATTGGAGAAGTGAATTATATAAATATAAAGTAGTAAAAATTGAACCATTAGGAGTAGCACCCACCAAGGC
AAAGAGAAGAGTGGTGCAGAGAGAAAAAAGAGCAGTGGGAATAGGAGCTTTGTTCCTTGGGTTCTTGGGA
GCAGCAGGAAGCACTATGGGCGCAGCGTCAATGACGCTGACGGTACAGGCCAGACAATTATTGTCTGGTA
TAGTGCAGCAGCAGAACAATTTGCTGAGGGCTATTGAGGCGCAACAGCATCTGTTGCAACTCACAGTCTG
GGGCATCAAGCAGCTCCAGGCAAGAATCCTGGCTGTGGAAAGATACCTAAAGGATCAACAGCTCCTGGGG
ATTTGGGGTTGCTCTGGAAAACTCATTTGCACCACTGCTGTGCCTTGGAATGCTAGTTGGAGTAATAAAT
CTCTGGAACAGATTTGGAATCACACGACCTGGATGGAGTGGGACAGAGAAATTAACAATTACACAAGCTT
AATACACTCCTTAATTGAAGAATCGCAAAACCAGCAAGAAAAGAATGAACAAGAATTATTGGAATTAGAT
AAATGGGCAAGTTTGTGGAATTGGTTTAACATAACAAATTGGCTGTGGTATATAAAATTATTCATAATGA
TAGTAGGAGGCTTGGTAGGTTTAAGAATAGTTTTTGCTGTACTTTCTATAGTGAATAGAGTTAGGCAGGG
ATATTCACCATTATCGTTTCAGACCCACCTCCCAACCCCGAGGGGACCCGACAGGCCCGAAGGAATAGAA
GAAGAAGGTGGAGAGAGAGACAGAGACAGATCCATTCGATTAGTGAACGGATCTCGACGGTATCGCCTTT
AAAAGAAAAGGGGGGATTGGGGGGTACAGTGCAGGGGAAAGAATAGTAGACATAATAGCAACAGACATAC
AAACTAAAGAATTACAAAAACAAATTACAAAAATTCAAAATTTTCGGGTTTATTACAGGGACAGCAGAGA
TCCAGTTTATCGATAAGCTTGGGAGTTCCGCGTTACATAACTTACGGTAAATGGCCCGCCTGGCTGACCG
CCCAACGACCCCCGCCCATTGACGTCAATAATGACGTATGTTCCCATAGTAACGCCAATAGGGACTTTCC
ATTGACGTCAATGGGTGGAGTATTTACGGTAAACTGCCCACTTGGCAGTACATCAAGTGTATCATATGCC
AAGTACGCCCCCTATTGACGTCAATGACGGTAAATGGCCCGCCTGGCATTATGCCCAGTACATGACCTTA
TGGGACTTTCCTACTTGGCAGTACATCTACGTATTAGTCATCGCTATTACCATGGTGATGCGGTTTTGGC
AGTACATCAATGGGCGTGGATAGCGGTTTGACTCACGGGGATTTCCAAGTCTCCACCCCATTGACGTCAA
TGGGAGTTTGTTTTGGCACCAAAATCAACGGGACTTTCCAAAATGTCGTAACAACTCCGCCCCATTGACG
CAAATGGGCGGTAGGCGTGTACGGTGGGAGGTCTATATAAGCAGAGCTCGTTTAGTGAACCGTCAGATCG
CCTGGAGACGCCATCCACGCTGTTTTGACCTCCATAGAAGACACCGACTCTACTAGAGGATCTATTTCCG
GTGAATTCCCGAGCGTGTCAGGGTGACCATGAGCAAGGGCGAGGAGGATAACGCTGCCATCATCAAGGAG
TTCATGCGCTTCAAGGTGCACATGGAGGGCTCCGTGAACGGCCACGAGTTCGAGATCGAGGGCGAGGGCG
AGGGCCGCCCCTACGAGGGCACCCAGACCGCCAAGCTGAAGGTGACCAAGGGTGGCCCCCTGCCCTTCGC
CTGGGACATCCTGTCCCCTCAGTTCATGTACGGCTCCAAGGCCTACGTGAAGCACCCCGCCGACATCCCC
GACTACTTGAAGCTGTCCTTCCCCGAGGGCTTCAAGTGGGAGCGCGTGATGAACTTCGAGGACGGCGGCG
TGGTGACCGTGACCCAGGACTCCTCCCTGCAGGACGGCGAGTTCATCTACAAGGTGAAGCTGCGCGGCAC
CAACTTCCCCTCCGACGGCCCCGTAATGCAGAAGAAGACCATGGGCTGGGAGGCCTCCTCCGAGCGGATG
TACCCCGAGGACGGCGCCCTGAAGGGCGAGATCAAGCAGAGGCTGAAGCTGAAGGACGGCGGCCACTACG
ACGCTGAGGTCAAGACCACCTACAAGGCCAAGAAGCCCGTGCAGCTGCCCGGCGCCTACAACGTCAACAT
CAAGTTGGACATCACCTCCCACAACGAGGACTACACCATCGTGGAACAGTACGAACGCGCCGAGGGCCGC
CACTCCACCGGCGGCATGGACGAGCTGTACAAGTAAGGATCCAATTCTACCGGGTAGGGGAGGCGCTTTT
CCCAAGGCAGTCTGGAGCATGCGCTTTAGCAGCCCCGCTGGGCACTTGGCGCTACACAAGTGGCCTCTGG
CCTCGCACACATTCCACATCCACCGGTAGGCGCCAACCGGCTCCGTTCTTTGGTGGCCCCTTCGCGCCAC
CTTCTACTCCTCCCCTAGTCAGGAAGTTCCCCCCCGCCCCGCAGCTCGCGTCGTGCAGGACGTGACAAAT
GGAAGTAGCACGTCTCACTAGTCTCGTGCAGATGGACAGCACCGCTGAGCAATGGAAGCGGGTAGGCCTT
TGGGGCAGCGGCCAATAGCAGCTTTGCTCCTTCGCTTTCTGGGCTCAGAGGCTGGGAAGGGGTGGGTCCG
GGGGCGGGCTCAGGGGCGGGCTCAGGGGCGGGGCGGGCGCCCGAAGGTCCTCCGGAGGCCCGGCATTCTG
CACGCTTCAAAAGCGCACGTCTGCCGCGCTGTTCTCCTCTTCCTCATCTCCGGGCCTTTCGACCTGCAGT
TAACGCCGCCATGACCGAGTACAAGCCCACGGTGCGCCTCGCCACCCGCGACGACGTCCCCCGGGCCGTA
CGCACCCTCGCCGCCGCGTTCGCCGACTACCCCGCCACGCGCCACACCGTCGACCCGGACCGCCACATCG
AGCGGGTCACCGAGCTGCAAGAACTCTTCCTCACGCGCGTCGGGCTCGACATCGGCAAGGTGTGGGTCGC
GGACGACGGCGCCGCGGTGGCGGTCTGGACCACGCCGGAGAGCGTCGAAGCGGGGGCGGTGTTCGCCGAG
ATCGGCCCGCGCATGGCCGAGTTGAGCGGTTCCCGGCTGGCCGCGCAGCAACAGATGGAAGGCCTCCTGG
CGCCGCACCGGCCCAAGGAGCCCGCGTGGTTCCTGGCCACCGTCGGCGTCTCGCCCGACCACCAGGGCAA
GGGTCTGGGCAGCGCCGTCGTGCTCCCCGGAGTGGAGGCGGCCGAGCGCGCCGGGGTGCCCGCCTTCCTG
GAGACCTCCGCGCCCCGCAACCTCCCCTTCTACGAGCGGCTCGGCTTCACCGTCACCGCCGACGTCGAGG
TGCCCGAAGGACCGCGCACCTGGTGCATGACCCGCAAGCCCGGTGCCTAGACGCGTCTGGAACAATCAAC
CTCTGGATTACAAAATTTGTGAAAGATTGACTGGTATTCTTAACTATGTTGCTCCTTTTACGCTATGTGG
ATACGCTGCTTTAATGCCTTTGTATCATGCTATTGCTTCCCGTATGGCTTTCATTTTCTCCTCCTTGTAT
AAATCCTGGTTGCTGTCTCTTTATGAGGAGTTGTGGCCCGTTGTCAGGCAACGTGGCGTGGTGTGCACTG
TGTTTGCTGACGCAACCCCCACTGGTTGGGGCATTGCCACCACCTGTCAGCTCCTTTCCGGGACTTTCGC
TTTCCCCCTCCCTATTGCCACGGCGGAACTCATCGCCGCCTGCCTTGCCCGCTGCTGGACAGGGGCTCGG
CTGTTGGGCACTGACAATTCCGTGGTGTTGTCGGGGAAGCTGACGTCCTTTCCATGGCTGCTCGCCTGTG
TTGCCACCTGGATTCTGCGCGGGACGTCCTTCTGCTACGTCCCTTCGGCCCTCAATCCAGCGGACCTTCC
TTCCCGCGGCCTGCTGCCGGCTCTGCGGCCTCTTCCGCGTCTTCGCCTTCGCCCTCAGACGAGTCGGATC
TCCCTTTGGGCCGCCTCCCCGCCTGGAATTAATTCTGCAGTCGAGACCTAGAAAAACATGGAGCAATCAC
AAGTAGCAATACAGCAGCTACCAATGCTGATTGTGCCTGGCTAGAAGCACAAGAGGAGGAGGAGGTGGGT
TTTCCAGTCACACCTCAGGTACCTTTAAGACCAATGACTTACAAGGCAGCTGTAGATCTTAGCCACTTTT
TAAAAGAAAAGAGGGGACTGGAAGGGCTAATTCACTCCCAACGAAGACAAGATCTGCTTTTTGCTTGTAC
TGGGTCTCTCTGGTTAGACCAGATCTGAGCCTGGGAGCTCTCTGGCTAACTAGGGAACCCACTGCTTAAG
CCTCAATAAAGCTTGCCTTGAGTGCTTCAAGTAGTGTGTGCCCGTCTGTTGTGTGACTCTGGTAACTAGA
GATCCCTCAGACCCTTTTAGTCAGTGTGGAAAATCTCTAGCAGTAGTAGTTCATGTCATCTTATTATTCA
GTATTTATAACTTGCAAAGAAATGAATATCAGAGAGTGAGAGGCCTTGACATTGCTAGCGTTTTACCGTC
GACCTCTAGCTAGAGCTTGGCGTAATCATGGTCATAGCTGTTTCCTGTGTGAAATTGTTATCCGCTCACA
ATTCCACACAACATACGAGCCGGAAGCATAAAGTGTAAAGCCTGGGGTGCCTAATGAGTGAGCTAACTCA
CATTAATTGCGTTGCGCTCACTGCCCGCTTTCCAGTCGGGAAACCTGTCGTGCCAGCTGCATTAATGAAT
CGGCCAACGCGCGGGGAGAGGCGGTTTGCGTATTGGGCGCTCTTCCGCTTCCTCGCTCACTGACTCGCTG
CGCTCGGTCGTTCGGCTGCGGCGAGCGGTATCAGCTCACTCAAAGGCGGTAATACGGTTATCCACAGAAT
CAGGGGATAACGCAGGAAAGAACATGTGAGCAAAAGGCCAGCAAAAGGCCAGGAACCGTAAAAAGGCCGC
GTTGCTGGCGTTTTTCCATAGGCTCCGCCCCCCTGACGAGCATCACAAAAATCGACGCTCAAGTCAGAGG
TGGCGAAACCCGACAGGACTATAAAGATACCAGGCGTTTCCCCCTGGAAGCTCCCTCGTGCGCTCTCCTG
TTCCGACCCTGCCGCTTACCGGATACCTGTCCGCCTTTCTCCCTTCGGGAAGCGTGGCGCTTTCTCATAG
CTCACGCTGTAGGTATCTCAGTTCGGTGTAGGTCGTTCGCTCCAAGCTGGGCTGTGTGCACGAACCCCCC
GTTCAGCCCGACCGCTGCGCCTTATCCGGTAACTATCGTCTTGAGTCCAACCCGGTAAGACACGACTTAT
CGCCACTGGCAGCAGCCACTGGTAACAGGATTAGCAGAGCGAGGTATGTAGGCGGTGCTACAGAGTTCTT
GAAGTGGTGGCCTAACTACGGCTACACTAGAAGAACAGTATTTGGTATCTGCGCTCTGCTGAAGCCAGTT
ACCTTCGGAAAAAGAGTTGGTAGCTCTTGATCCGGCAAACAAACCACCGCTGGTAGCGGTGGTTTTTTTG
TTTGCAAGCAGCAGATTACGCGCAGAAAAAAAGGATCTCAAGAAGATCCTTTGATCTTTTCTACGGGGTC
TGACGCTCAGTGGAACGAAAACTCACGTTAAGGGATTTTGGTCATGAGATTATCAAAAAGGATCTTCACC
TAGATCCTTTTAAATTAAAAATGAAGTTTTAAATCAATCTAAAGTATATATGAGTAAACTTGGTCTGACA
GTTACCAATGCTTAATCAGTGAGGCACCTATCTCAGCGATCTGTCTATTTCGTTCATCCATAGTTGCCTG
ACTCCCCGTCGTGTAGATAACTACGATACGGGAGGGCTTACCATCTGGCCCCAGTGCTGCAATGATACCG
CGAGACCCACGCTCACCGGCTCCAGATTTATCAGCAATAAACCAGCCAGCCGGAAGGGCCGAGCGCAGAA
GTGGTCCTGCAACTTTATCCGCCTCCATCCAGTCTATTAATTGTTGCCGGGAAGCTAGAGTAAGTAGTTC
GCCAGTTAATAGTTTGCGCAACGTTGTTGCCATTGCTACAGGCATCGTGGTGTCACGCTCGTCGTTTGGT
ATGGCTTCATTCAGCTCCGGTTCCCAACGATCAAGGCGAGTTACATGATCCCCCATGTTGTGCAAAAAAG
CGGTTAGCTCCTTCGGTCCTCCGATCGTTGTCAGAAGTAAGTTGGCCGCAGTGTTATCACTCATGGTTAT
GGCAGCACTGCATAATTCTCTTACTGTCATGCCATCCGTAAGATGCTTTTCTGTGACTGGTGAGTACTCA
ACCAAGTCATTCTGAGAATAGTGTATGCGGCGACCGAGTTGCTCTTGCCCGGCGTCAATACGGGATAATA
CCGCGCCACATAGCAGAACTTTAAAAGTGCTCATCATTGGAAAACGTTCTTCGGGGCGAAAACTCTCAAG
GATCTTACCGCTGTTGAGATCCAGTTCGATGTAACCCACTCGTGCACCCAACTGATCTTCAGCATCTTTT
ACTTTCACCAGCGTTTCTGGGTGAGCAAAAACAGGAAGGCAAAATGCCGCAAAAAAGGGAATAAGGGCGA
CACGGAAATGTTGAATACTCATACTCTTCCTTTTTCAATATTATTGAAGCATTTATCAGGGTTATTGTCT
CATGAGCGGATACATATTTGAATGTATTTAGAAAAATAAACAAATAGGGGTTCCGCGCACATTTCCCCGA
AAAGTGCCACCTGACGTCGACGGATCGGGAGATCAACTTGTTTATTGCAGCTTATAATGGTTACAAATAA
AGCAATAGCATCACAAATTTCACAAATAAAGCATTTTTTTCACTGCATTCTAGTTGTGGTTTGTCCAAAC
TCATCAATGTATCTTATCATGTCTGGATCAACTGGATAACTCAAGCTAACCAAAATCATCCCAAACTTCC
CACCCCATACCCTATTACCACTGCCAATTACCTGTGGTTTCATTTACTCTAAACCTGTGATTCCTCTGAA
TTATTTTCATTTTAAAGAAATTGTATTTGTTAAATATGTACTACAAACTTAGTAGT
